>Addgene plasmid #142043 | TFORF2346 | depositor full sequence | sequence record 278265 | Full Sequence
TTAATGTAGTCTTATGCAATACTCTTGTAGTCTTGCAACATGGTAACGATGAGTTAGCAACATGCCTTAC
AAGGAGAGAAAAAGCACCGTGCATGCCGATTGGTGGAAGTAAGGTGGTACGATCGTGCCTTATTAGGAAG
GCAACAGACGGGTCTGACATGGATTGGACGAACCACTGAATTGCCGCATTGCAGAGATATTGTATTTAAG
TGCCTAGCTCGATACATAAACGGGTCTCTCTGGTTAGACCAGATCTGAGCCTGGGAGCTCTCTGGCTAAC
TAGGGAACCCACTGCTTAAGCCTCAATAAAGCTTGCCTTGAGTGCTTCAAGTAGTGTGTGCCCGTCTGTT
GTGTGACTCTGGTAACTAGAGATCCCTCAGACCCTTTTAGTCAGTGTGGAAAATCTCTAGCAGTGGCGCC
CGAACAGGGACTTGAAAGCGAAAGGGAAACCAGAGGAGCTCTCTCGACGCAGGACTCGGCTTGCTGAAGC
GCGCACGGCAAGAGGCGAGGGGCGGCGACTGGTGAGTACGCCAAAAATTTTGACTAGCGGAGGCTAGAAG
GAGAGAGATGGGTGCGAGAGCGTCAGTATTAAGCGGGGGAGAATTAGATCGCGATGGGAAAAAATTCGGT
TAAGGCCAGGGGGAAAGAAAAAATATAAATTAAAACATATAGTATGGGCAAGCAGGGAGCTAGAACGATT
CGCAGTTAATCCTGGCCTGTTAGAAACATCAGAAGGCTGTAGACAAATACTGGGACAGCTACAACCATCC
CTTCAGACAGGATCAGAAGAACTTAGATCATTATATAATACAGTAGCAACCCTCTATTGTGTGCATCAAA
GGATAGAGATAAAAGACACCAAGGAAGCTTTAGACAAGATAGAGGAAGAGCAAAACAAAAGTAAGACCAC
CGCACAGCAAGCGGCCGCTGATCTTCAGACCTGGAGGAGGAGATATGAGGGACAATTGGAGAAGTGAATT
ATATAAATATAAAGTAGTAAAAATTGAACCATTAGGAGTAGCACCCACCAAGGCAAAGAGAAGAGTGGTG
CAGAGAGAAAAAAGAGCAGTGGGAATAGGAGCTTTGTTCCTTGGGTTCTTGGGAGCAGCAGGAAGCACTA
TGGGCGCAGCGTCAATGACGCTGACGGTACAGGCCAGACAATTATTGTCTGGTATAGTGCAGCAGCAGAA
CAATTTGCTGAGGGCTATTGAGGCGCAACAGCATCTGTTGCAACTCACAGTCTGGGGCATCAAGCAGCTC
CAGGCAAGAATCCTGGCTGTGGAAAGATACCTAAAGGATCAACAGCTCCTGGGGATTTGGGGTTGCTCTG
GAAAACTCATTTGCACCACTGCTGTGCCTTGGAATGCTAGTTGGAGTAATAAATCTCTGGAACAGATTTG
GAATCACACGACCTGGATGGAGTGGGACAGAGAAATTAACAATTACACAAGCTTAATACACTCCTTAATT
GAAGAATCGCAAAACCAGCAAGAAAAGAATGAACAAGAATTATTGGAATTAGATAAATGGGCAAGTTTGT
GGAATTGGTTTAACATAACAAATTGGCTGTGGTATATAAAATTATTCATAATGATAGTAGGAGGCTTGGT
AGGTTTAAGAATAGTTTTTGCTGTACTTTCTATAGTGAATAGAGTTAGGCAGGGATATTCACCATTATCG
TTTCAGACCCACCTCCCAACCCCGAGGGGACCCATGCATTGCATCTCAATTAGTCAGCAACCAGGTGTGG
AAAGTCCCCAGGCTCCCCAGCAGGCAGAAGTATGCAAAGCATGCGTCTCAATTAGTCAGCAACCATAGTC
CCGCCCCTAACTCCGCCCATCCCGCCCCTAACTCCGCCCAGTTCCGCCCATTCTCCGCCCCATGGCTGAC
TAATTTTTTTTATTTATGCAGAGGCCGAGGCCGCCTCGGCCTCTGAGCTATTCCAGAAGTAGTGAGGAGG
CTTTTTTGGAGGCCTAGGCTTTTGCAAAAAGCTTTCTAGAGGTACCACCGGAGCTTACCATGACCGAGTA
CAAGCCCACGGTGCGCCTCGCCACCCGCGACGACGTCCCCAGGGCCGTACGCACCCTCGCCGCCGCGTTC
GCCGACTACCCCGCCACGCGCCACACCGTCGATCCGGACCGCCACATCGAGCGGGTCACCGAGCTGCAAG
AACTCTTCCTCACGCGCGTCGGGCTCGACATCGGCAAGGTGTGGGTCGCGGACGACGGCGCCGCCGTGGC
GGTCTGGACCACGCCGGAGAGCGTCGAAGCGGGGGCGGTGTTCGCCGAGATCGGCCCGCGCATGGCCGAG
TTGAGCGGTTCCCGGCTGGCCGCGCAGCAACAGATGGAAGGCCTCCTGGCGCCGCACCGGCCCAAGGAGC
CCGCGTGGTTCCTGGCCACCGTCGGCGTCTCGCCCGACCACCAGGGCAAGGGTCTGGGCAGCGCCGTCGT
GCTCCCCGGAGTGGAGGCGGCCGAGCGCGCCGGGGTGCCCGCCTTCCTGGAGACCTCCGCGCCCCGCAAC
CTCCCCTTCTACGAGCGGCTCGGCTTCACCGTCACCGCCGACGTCGAGGTGCCCGAAGGACCGCGCACCT
GGTGCATGACCCGCAAGCCCGGTGCCAGTTAACGAATTCTAGATCTTGAGACAAATGGCAGTATTCATCC
ACAATTTTAAAAGAAAAGGGGGGATTGGGGGGTACAGTGCAGGGGAAAGAATAGTAGACATAATAGCAAC
AGACATACAAACTAAAGAATTACAAAAACAAATTACAAAAATTCAAAATTTTCGGGTTTATTACAGGGAC
AGCAGAGATCCACTTTGGCGCCGGCTCGAGGCCTGCAGGTGCAAAGATGGATAAAGTTTTAAACAGAGAG
GAATCTTTGCAGCTAATGGACCTTCTAGGTCTTGAAAGGAGTGGGAATTGGCTCCGGTGCCCGTCAGTGG
GCAGAGCGCACATCGCCCACAGTCCCCGAGAAGTTGGGGGGAGGGGTCGGCAATTGAACCGGTGCCTAGA
GAAGGTGGCGCGGGGTAAACTGGGAAAGTGATGTCGTGTACTGGCTCCGCCTTTTTCCCGAGGGTGGGGG
AGAACCGTATATAAGTGCAGTAGTCGCCGTGAACGTTCTTTTTCGCAACGGGTTTGCCGCCAGAACACAG
GTAAGTGCCGTGTGTGGTTCCCGCGGGCCTGGCCTCTTTACGGGTTATGGCCCTTGCGTGCCTTGAATTA
CTTCCACCTGGCTGCAGTACGTGATTCTTGATCCCGAGCTTCGGGTTGGAAGTGGGTGGGAGAGTTCGAG
GCCTTGCGCTTAAGGAGCCCCTTCGCCTCGTGCTTGAGTTGAGGCCTGGCCTGGGCGCTGGGGCCGCCGC
GTGCGAATCTGGTGGCACCTTCGCGCCTGTCTCGCTGCTTTCGATAAGTCTCTAGCCATTTAAAATTTTT
GATGACCTGCTGCGACGCTTTTTTTCTGGCAAGATAGTCTTGTAAATGCGGGCCAAGATCTGCACACTGG
TATTTCGGTTTTTGGGGCCGCGGGCGGCGACGGGGCCCGTGCGTCCCAGCGCACATGTTCGGCGAGGCGG
GGCCTGCGAGCGCGGCCACCGAGAATCGGACGGGGGTAGTCTCAAGCTGGCCGGCCTGCTCTGGTGCCTG
GCCTCGCGCCGCCGTGTATCGCCCCGCCCTGGGCGGCAAGGCTGGCCCGGTCGGCACCAGTTGCGTGAGC
GGAAAGATGGCCGCTTCCCGGCCCTGCTGCAGGGAGCTCAAAATGGAGGACGCGGCGCTCGGGAGAGCGG
GCGGGTGAGTCACCCACACAAAGGAAAAGGGCCTTTCCGTCCTCAGCCGTCGCTTCATGTGACTCCACGG
AGTACCGGGCGCCGTCCAGGCACCTCGATTAGTTCTCGAGCTTTTGGAGTACGTCGTCTTTAGGTTGGGG
GGAGGGGTTTTATGCGATGGAGTTTCCCCACACTGAGTGGGTGGAGACTGAAGTTAGGCCAGCTTGGCAC
TTGATGTAATTCTCCTTGGAATTTGCCCTTTTTGAGTTTGGATCTTGGTTCATTCTCAAGCCTCAGACAG
TGGTTCAAAGTTTTTTTCTTCCATTTCAGGTGTCGTGAGGCTAGCACCGCCACCATGCTGGAAATGCTAG
AATATAATCACTATCAGGTGCAGACCCACCTCGAAAACCCCACCAAGTACCACATACAGCAAGCCCAACG
GCAGCAGGTAAAGCAGTACCTTTCTACCACTTTAGCAAATAAACATGCCAACCAAGTCCTGAGCTTGCCA
TGTCCAAACCAGCCTGGCGATCATGTCATGCCACCGGTGCCGGGGAGCAGCGCACCCAACAGCCCCATGG
CTATGCTTACGCTTAACTCCAACTGTGAAAAAGAGGGATTTTATAAGTTTGAAGAGCAAAACAGGGCAGA
GAGCGAGTGCCCAGGCATGAACACACATTCACGAGCGTCCTGTATGCAGATGGATGATGTAATCGATGAC
ATCATTAGCCTAGAATCAAGTTATAATGAGGAAATCTTGGGCTTGATGGATCCTGCTTTGCAAATGGCAA
ATACGTTGCCTGTCTCGGGAAACTTGATTGATCTTTATGGAAACCAAGGTCTGCCCCCACCAGGCCTCAC
CATCAGCAACTCCTGTCCAGCCAACCTTCCCAACATAAAAAGGGAGCTCACAGCGTGTATTTTTCCCACA
GAGTCTGAAGCAAGAGCACTGGCCAAAGAGAGGCAGAAAAAGGACAATCACAACCTGATTGAACGAAGAA
GAAGATTTAACATAAATGACCGCATTAAAGAACTAGGTACTTTGATTCCCAAGTCAAATGATCCAGACAT
GCGCTGGAACAAGGGAACCATCTTAAAAGCATCCGTGGACTATATCCGAAAGTTGCAACGAGAACAGCAA
CGCGCAAAAGAACTTGAAAACCGACAGAAGAAACTGGAGCACGCCAACCGGCATTTGTTGCTCAGAATAC
AGGAACTTGAAATGCAGGCTCGAGCTCATGGACTTTCCCTTATTCCATCCACGGGTCTCTGCTCTCCAGA
TTTGGTGAATCGGATCATCAAGCAAGAACCCGTTCTTGAGAACTGCAGCCAAGACCTCCTTCAGCATCAT
GCAGACCTAACCTGTACAACAACTCTCGATCTCACGGATGGCACCATCACCTTCAACAACAACCTCGGAA
CTGGGACTGAGGCCAACCAAGCCTATAGTGTCCCCACAAAAATGGGATCCAAACTGGAAGACATCCTGAT
GGACGACACCCTTTCTCCCGTCGGTGTCACTGATCCACTCCTTTCCTCAGTGTCCCCCGGAGCTTCCAAA
ACAAGCAGCCGGAGGAGCAGTATGAGCATGGAAGAGACGGAGCACACTTGTTAGTAATGAACTAGTCCGT
AACTTGAAAGTATTTCGATTTCTTGGCTTTATATATCTTGTGGAAAGGACGACCCACCCGCATTTGTTAC
TCTCAGACGCGTTAAGTCGACAATCAACCTCTGGATTACAAAATTTGTGAAAGATTGACTGGTATTCTTA
ACTATGTTGCTCCTTTTACGCTATGTGGATACGCTGCTTTAATGCCTTTGTATCATGCTATTGCTTCCCG
TATGGCTTTCATTTTCTCCTCCTTGTATAAATCCTGGTTGCTGTCTCTTTATGAGGAGTTGTGGCCCGTT
GTCAGGCAACGTGGCGTGGTGTGCACTGTGTTTGCTGACGCAACCCCCACTGGTTGGGGCATTGCCACCA
CCTGTCAGCTCCTTTCCGGGACTTTCGCTTTCCCCCTCCCTATTGCCACGGCGGAACTCATCGCCGCCTG
CCTTGCCCGCTGCTGGACAGGGGCTCGGCTGTTGGGCACTGACAATTCCGTGGTGTTGTCGGGGAAATCA
TCGTCCTTTCCTTGGCTGCTCGCCTGTGTTGCCACCTGGATTCTGCGCGGGACGTCCTTCTGCTACGTCC
CTTCGGCCCTCAATCCAGCGGACCTTCCTTCCCGCGGCCTGCTGCCGGCTCTGCGGCCTCTTCCGCGTCT
TCGCCTTCGCCCTCAGACGAGTCGGATCTCCCTTTGGGCCGCCTCCCCGCGTCGACTTTAAGACCAATGA
CTTACAAGGCAGCTGTAGATCTTAGCCACTTTTTAAAAGAAAAGGGGGGACTGGAAGGGCTAATTCACTC
CCAACGAAGACAAGATCTGCTTTTTGCTTGTACTGGGTCTCTCTGGTTAGACCAGATCTGAGCCTGGGAG
CTCTCTGGCTAACTAGGGAACCCACTGCTTAAGCCTCAATAAAGCTTGCCTTGAGTGCTTCAAGTAGTGT
GTGCCCGTCTGTTGTGTGACTCTGGTAACTAGAGATCCCTCAGACCCTTTTAGTCAGTGTGGAAAATCTC
TAGCAGTACGTATAGTAGTTCATGTCATCTTATTATTCAGTATTTATAACTTGCAAAGAAATGAATATCA
GAGAGTGAGAGGAACTTGTTTATTGCAGCTTATAATGGTTACAAATAAAGCAATAGCATCACAAATTTCA
CAAATAAAGCATTTTTTTCACTGCATTCTAGTTGTGGTTTGTCCAAACTCATCAATGTATCTTATCATGT
CTGGCTCTAGCTATCCCGCCCCTAACTCCGCCCATCCCGCCCCTAACTCCGCCCAGTTCCGCCCATTCTC
CGCCCCATGGCTGACTAATTTTTTTTATTTATGCAGAGGCCGAGGCCGCCTCGGCCTCTGAGCTATTCCA
GAAGTAGTGAGGAGGCTTTTTTGGAGGCCTAGGGACGTACCCAATTCGCCCTATAGTGAGTCGTATTACG
CGCGCTCACTGGCCGTCGTTTTACAACGTCGTGACTGGGAAAACCCTGGCGTTACCCAACTTAATCGCCT
TGCAGCACATCCCCCTTTCGCCAGCTGGCGTAATAGCGAAGAGGCCCGCACCGATCGCCCTTCCCAACAG
TTGCGCAGCCTGAATGGCGAATGGG
[124 nt withheld, positions 6956-7079]
C
[91 nt withheld, positions 7081-7171]
A
[49 nt withheld, positions 7173-7221]
CCTTTGACGTTGGAGTCCACGTTCTTT
[37 nt withheld, positions 7249-7285]
ACCCTATCTCGGTCTATTCTTTTGATTTATAAGGGATTTTGCCGATTTCGGCCTATTGGTTAAAAAATGA
GCTGATTTAACAAAAATTTAACGCGAATTTTAACAAAATATTAACGCTTACAATTTAGGTGGCACTTTTC
GGGGAAATGTGCGCGGAACCCCTATTTGTTTATTTTTCTAAATACATTCAAATATGTATCCGCTCATGAG
ACAATAACCCTGATAAATGCTTCAATAATATTGAAAAAGGAAGAGTATGAGTATTCAACATTTCCGTGTC
GCCCTTATTCCCTTTTTTGCGGCATTTTGCCTTCCTGTTTTTGCTCACCCAGAAACGCTGGTGAAAGTAA
AAGATGCTGAAGATCAGTTGGGTGCACGAGTGGGTTACATCGAACTGGATCTCAACAGCGGTAAGATCCT
TGAGAGTTTTCGCCCCGAAGAACGTTTTCCAATGATGAGCACTTTTAAAGTTCTGCTATGTGGCGCGGTA
TTATCCCGTATTGACGCCGGGCAAGAGCAACTCGGTCGCCGCATACACTATTCTCAGAATGACTTGGTTG
AGTACTCACCAGTCACAGAAAAGCATCTTACGGATGGCATGACAGTAAGAGAATTATGCAGTGCTGCCAT
AACCATGAGTGATAACACTGCGGCCAACTTACTTCTGACAACGATCGGAGGACCGAAGGAGCTAACCGCT
TTTTTGCACAACATGGGGGATCATGTAACTCGCCTTGATCGTTGGGAACCGGAGCTGAATGAAGCCATAC
CAAACGACGAGCGTGACACCACGATGCCTGTAGCAATGGCAACAACGTTGCGCAAACTATTAACTGGCGA
ACTACTTACTCTAGCTTCCCGGCAACAATTAATAGACTGGATGGAGGCGGATAAAGTTGCAGGACCACTT
CTGCGCTCGGCCCTTCCGGCTGGCTGGTTTATTGCTGATAAATCTGGAGCCGGTGAGCGTGGGTCTCGCG
GTATCATTGCAGCACTGGGGCCAGATGGTAAGCCCTCCCGTATCGTAGTTATCTACACGACGGGGAGTCA
GGCAACTATGGATGAACGAAATAGACAGATCGCTGAGATAGGTGCCTCACTGATTAAGCATTGGTAACTG
TCAGACCAAGTTTACTCATATATACTTTAGATTGATTTAAAACTTCATTTTTAATTTAAAAGGATCTAGG
TGAAGATCCTTTTTGATAATCTCATGACCAAAATCCCTTAACGTGAGTTTTCGTTCCACTGAGCGTCAGA
CCCCGTAGAAAAGATCAAAGGATCTTCTTGAGATCCTTTTTTTCTGCGCGTAATCTGCTGCTTGCAAACA
AAAAAACCACCGCTACCAGCGGTGGTTTGTTTGCCGGATCAAGAGCTACCAACTCTTTTTCCGAAGGTAA
CTGGCTTCAGCAGAGCGCAGATACCAAATACTGTTCTTCTAGTGTAGCCGTAGTTAGGCCACCACTTCAA
GAACTCTGTAGCACCGCCTACATACCTCGCTCTGCTAATCCTGTTACCAGTGGCTGCTGCCAGTGGCGAT
AAGTCGTGTCTTACCGGGTTGGACTCAAGACGATAGTTACCGGATAAGGCGCAGCGGTCGGGCTGAACGG
GGGGTTCGTGCACACAGCCCAGCTTGGAGCGAACGACCTACACCGAACTGAGATACCTACAGCGTGAGCT
ATGAGAAAGCGCCACGCTTCCCGAAGGGAGAAAGGCGGACAGGTATCCGGTAAGCGGCAGGGTCGGAACA
GGAGAGCGCACGAGGGAGCTTCCAGGGGGAAACGCCTGGTATCTTTATAGTCCTGTCGGGTTTCGCCACC
TCTGACTTGAGCGTCGATTTTTGTGATGCTCGTCAGGGGGGCGGAGCCTATGGAAAAACGCCAGCAACGC
GGCCTTTTTACGGTTCCTGGCCTTTTGCTGGCCTTTTGCTCACATGTTCTTTCCTGCGTTATCCCCTGAT
TCTGTGGATAACCGTATTACCGCCTTTGAGTGAGCTGATACCGCTCGCCGCAGCCGAACGACCGAGCGCA
GCGAGTCAGTGAGCGAGGAAGCGGAAGAGCGCCCAATACGCAAACCGCCTCTCCCCGCGCGTTGGCCGAT
TCATTAATGCAGCTGGCACGACAGGTTTCCCGACTGGAAAGCGGGCAGTGAGCGCAACGCAATTAATGTG
AGTTAGCTCACTCATTAGGCACCCCAGGCTTTACACTTTATGCTTCCGGCTCGTATGTTGTGTGGAATTG
TGAGCGGATAACAATTTCACACAGGAAACAGCTATGACCATGATTACGCCAAGCGCGCAATTAACCCTCA
CTAAAGGGAACAAAAGCTGGAGCTGCAAGC
Features (pLannotate 1.2.2; 31 found; start..end, strand, type, name):
      5..231     +  promoter       RSV promoter: Rous sarcoma virus enhancer/promoter
    232..412     +  LTR            5' LTR (truncated): truncated 5' long terminal repeat (LTR) from HIV-1
    459..584     +  misc_feature   HIV-1 Ψ: packaging signal of human immunodeficiency virus type 1
    568..931     +  CDS            HIV-1 gag (fragment): gag protein from human immunodeficiency virus 1; gag
   1077..1310    +  misc_feature   RRE: The Rev response element (RRE) of HIV-1 allows for Rev-dependent mRNA export from the nucleus to the cytoplasm.
   1687..1713    +  CDS            Rev (fragment): human immunodeficiency virus 1 (HIV-1) Rev protein; rev; enhances nuclear export of unspliced and incompletely spliced viral mRNAs
   1720..1743    +  promoter       SV40 promoter (fragment): SV40 early promoter
   1744..1815    +  promoter       SV40 promoter (fragment): SV40 enhancer and early promoter
   1839..1974    +  rep_origin     SV40 ori: SV40 origin of replication
   2020..2616    +  CDS            PuroR (fragment): puromycin N-acetyltransferase; pac from Streptomyces; confers resistance to puromycin
   2665..2782    +  misc_feature   cPPT/CTS: central polypurine tract and central termination sequence of HIV-1
   2847..2913    +  CDS            small t antigen (fragment): SV40 (simian virus 40) small t antigen
   2920..4098    +  promoter       EF-1α promoter: strong constitutive promoter for human elongation factor EF-1α
   4100..5371    +  CDS            MITF (fragment): MITF_HUMAN - Also known as BHLHE32. Experimental evidence at protein level: Swiss-Prot protein existence level 1. Transcription factor that regulates the expression of genes with essential roles in cell differentiation, proliferation and survival. Binds to M-boxes (5'-TCATGTG-3') and symmetrical DNA sequences (E-boxes) (5'-CACGTG-3') found in the promoters of target genes, such as BCL2 and tyrosinase (TYR). Plays an important role in melanocyte development by regulating the expression of tyrosinase (TYR) and tyrosinase-related protein 1 (TYRP1). Plays a critical role in the differentiation of
   5387..5440    +  promoter       U6 promoter (fragment): RNA polymerase III promoter for human U6 snRNA
   5482..6070    +  misc_feature   WPRE: woodchuck hepatitis virus posttranscriptional regulatory element
   6121..6140    +  misc_feature   cPPT/CTS (fragment): central polypurine tract and central termination sequence of HIV-1
   6142..6375    +  LTR            3' LTR (ΔU3): self-inactivating 3' long terminal repeat (LTR) from HIV-1
   6453..6574    +  polyA_signal   SV40 poly(A) signal: SV40 polyadenylation signal
   6614..6749    +  rep_origin     SV40 ori: SV40 origin of replication
   6770..6788    -  promoter       T7 promoter: promoter for bacteriophage T7 RNA polymerase
   6796..6951    +  CDS            lacZα (fragment): LacZα fragment of β-galactosidase; lacZ fragment
   6956..7384    +  rep_origin     f1 ori (sequence partly withheld): f1 bacteriophage origin of replication; arrow indicates direction of (+) strand synthesis
   7437..7541    +  promoter       AmpR promoter: bla
   7542..8402    +  CDS            AmpR: β-lactamase; bla; confers resistance to ampicillin, carbenicillin, and related antibiotics
   8573..9161    +  rep_origin     ori: high-copy-number ColE1/pMB1/pBR322/pUC origin of replication
   9344..9436    +  CDS            lacI (fragment): lac repressor; lacI; The lac repressor binds to the lac operator to inhibit transcription in E. coli. This inhibition can be relieved by adding lactose or isopropyl-β-D-thiogalactopyranoside (IPTG).
   9449..9470    +  protein_bind   CAP binding site: CAP binding activates transcription in the presence of cAMP. E. coli catabolite activator protein
   9485..9515    +  promoter       lac promoter: promoter for the E. coli lac operon
   9523..9539    +  protein_bind   lac operator: The lac repressor binds to the lac operator to inhibit transcription in E. coli. This inhibition can be relieved by adding lactose or isopropyl-β-D-thiogalactopyranoside (IPTG). lac repressor encoded by lacI
   9584..9602    +  promoter       T3 promoter: promoter for bacteriophage T3 RNA polymerase
