>Addgene plasmid #142043 | TFORF2346 | addgene full sequence | sequence record 309819 | Addgene NGS Result
TTAATGTAGTCTTATGCAATACTCTTGTAGTCTTGCAACATGGTAACGATGAGTTAGCAACATGCCTTAC
AAGGAGAGAAAAAGCACCGTGCATGCCGATTGGTGGAAGTAAGGTGGTACGATCGTGCCTTATTAGGAAG
GCAACAGACGGGTCTGACATGGATTGGACGAACCACTGAATTGCCGCATTGCAGAGATATTGTATTTAAG
TGCCTAGCTCGATACATAAACGGGTCTCTCTGGTTAGACCAGATCTGAGCCTGGGAGCTCTCTGGCTAAC
TAGGGAACCCACTGCTTAAGCCTCAATAAAGCTTGCCTTGAGTGCTTCAAGTAGTGTGTGCCCGTCTGTT
GTGTGACTCTGGTAACTAGAGATCCCTCAGACCCTTTTAGTCAGTGTGGAAAATCTCTAGCAGTGGCGCC
CGAACAGGGACTTGAAAGCGAAAGGGAAACCAGAGGAGCTCTCTCGACGCAGGACTCGGCTTGCTGAAGC
GCGCACGGCAAGAGGCGAGGGGCGGCGACTGGTGAGTACGCCAAAAATTTTGACTAGCGGAGGCTAGAAG
GAGAGAGATGGGTGCGAGAGCGTCAGTATTAAGCGGGGGAGAATTAGATCGCGATGGGAAAAAATTCGGT
TAAGGCCAGGGGGAAAGAAAAAATATAAATTAAAACATATAGTATGGGCAAGCAGGGAGCTAGAACGATT
CGCAGTTAATCCTGGCCTGTTAGAAACATCAGAAGGCTGTAGACAAATACTGGGACAGCTACAACCATCC
CTTCAGACAGGATCAGAAGAACTTAGATCATTATATAATACAGTAGCAACCCTCTATTGTGTGCATCAAA
GGATAGAGATAAAAGACACCAAGGAAGCTTTAGACAAGATAGAGGAAGAGCAAAACAAAAGTAAGACCAC
CGCACAGCAAGCGGCCGCTGATCTTCAGACCTGGAGGAGGAGATATGAGGGACAATTGGAGAAGTGAATT
ATATAAATATAAAGTAGTAAAAATTGAACCATTAGGAGTAGCACCCACCAAGGCAAAGAGAAGAGTGGTG
CAGAGAGAAAAAAGAGCAGTGGGAATAGGAGCTTTGTTCCTTGGGTTCTTGGGAGCAGCAGGAAGCACTA
TGGGCGCAGCGTCAATGACGCTGACGGTACAGGCCAGACAATTATTGTCTGGTATAGTGCAGCAGCAGAA
CAATTTGCTGAGGGCTATTGAGGCGCAACAGCATCTGTTGCAACTCACAGTCTGGGGCATCAAGCAGCTC
CAGGCAAGAATCCTGGCTGTGGAAAGATACCTAAAGGATCAACAGCTCCTGGGGATTTGGGGTTGCTCTG
GAAAACTCATTTGCACCACTGCTGTGCCTTGGAATGCTAGTTGGAGTAATAAATCTCTGGAACAGATTTG
GAATCACACGACCTGGATGGAGTGGGACAGAGAAATTAACAATTACACAAGCTTAATACACTCCTTAATT
GAAGAATCGCAAAACCAGCAAGAAAAGAATGAACAAGAATTATTGGAATTAGATAAATGGGCAAGTTTGT
GGAATTGGTTTAACATAACAAATTGGCTGTGGTATATAAAATTATTCATAATGATAGTAGGAGGCTTGGT
AGGTTTAAGAATAGTTTTTGCTGTACTTTCTATAGTGAATAGAGTTAGGCAGGGATATTCACCATTATCG
TTTCAGACCCACCTCCCAACCCCGAGGGGACCCATGCATTGCATCTCAATTAGTCAGCAACCAGGTGTGG
AAAGTCCCCAGGCTCCCCAGCAGGCAGAAGTATGCAAAGCATGCGTCTCAATTAGTCAGCAACCATAGTC
CCGCCCCTAACTCCGCCCATCCCGCCCCTAACTCCGCCCAGTTCCGCCCATTCTCCGCCCCATGGCTGAC
TAATTTTTTTTATTTATGCAGAGGCCGAGGCCGCCTCGGCCTCTGAGCTATTCCAGAAGTAGTGAGGAGG
CTTTTTTGGAGGCCTAGGCTTTTGCAAAAAGCTTTCTAGAGGTACCACCGGAGCTTACCATGACCGAGTA
CAAGCCCACGGTGCGCCTCGCCACCCGCGACGACGTCCCCAGGGCCGTACGCACCCTCGCCGCCGCGTTC
GCCGACTACCCCGCCACGCGCCACACCGTCGATCCGGACCGCCACATCGAGCGGGTCACCGAGCTGCAAG
AACTCTTCCTCACGCGCGTCGGGCTCGACATCGGCAAGGTGTGGGTCGCGGACGACGGCGCCGCCGTGGC
GGTCTGGACCACGCCGGAGAGCGTCGAAGCGGGGGCGGTGTTCGCCGAGATCGGCCCGCGCATGGCCGAG
TTGAGCGGTTCCCGGCTGGCCGCGCAGCAACAGATGGAAGGCCTCCTGGCGCCGCACCGGCCCAAGGAGC
CCGCGTGGTTCCTGGCCACCGTCGGCGTCTCGCCCGACCACCAGGGCAAGGGTCTGGGCAGCGCCGTCGT
GCTCCCCGGAGTGGAGGCGGCCGAGCGCGCCGGGGTGCCCGCCTTCCTGGAGACCTCCGCGCCCCGCAAC
CTCCCCTTCTACGAGCGGCTCGGCTTCACCGTCACCGCCGACGTCGAGGTGCCCGAAGGACCGCGCACCT
GGTGCATGACCCGCAAGCCCGGTGCCAGTTAACGAATTCTAGATCTTGAGACAAATGGCAGTATTCATCC
ACAATTTTAAAAGAAAAGGGGGGATTGGGGGGTACAGTGCAGGGGAAAGAATAGTAGACATAATAGCAAC
AGACATACAAACTAAAGAATTACAAAAACAAATTACAAAAATTCAAAATTTTCGGGTTTATTACAGGGAC
AGCAGAGATCCACTTTGGCGCCGGCTCGAGGCCTGCAGGTGCAAAGATGGATAAAGTTTTAAACAGAGAG
GAATCTTTGCAGCTAATGGACCTTCTAGGTCTTGAAAGGAGTGGGAATTGGCTCCGGTGCCCGTCAGTGG
GCAGAGCGCACATCGCCCACAGTCCCCGAGAAGTTGGGGGGAGGGGTCGGCAATTGAACCGGTGCCTAGA
GAAGGTGGCGCGGGGTAAACTGGGAAAGTGATGTCGTGTACTGGCTCCGCCTTTTTCCCGAGGGTGGGGG
AGAACCGTATATAAGTGCAGTAGTCGCCGTGAACGTTCTTTTTCGCAACGGGTTTGCCGCCAGAACACAG
GTAAGTGCCGTGTGTGGTTCCCGCGGGCCTGGCCTCTTTACGGGTTATGGCCCTTGCGTGCCTTGAATTA
CTTCCACCTGGCTGCAGTACGTGATTCTTGATCCCGAGCTTCGGGTTGGAAGTGGGTGGGAGAGTTCGAG
GCCTTGCGCTTAAGGAGCCCCTTCGCCTCGTGCTTGAGTTGAGGCCTGGCCTGGGCGCTGGGGCCGCCGC
GTGCGAATCTGGTGGCACCTTCGCGCCTGTCTCGCTGCTTTCGATAAGTCTCTAGCCATTTAAAATTTTT
GATGACCTGCTGCGACGCTTTTTTTCTGGCAAGATAGTCTTGTAAATGCGGGCCAAGATCTGCACACTGG
TATTTCGGTTTTTGGGGCCGCGGGCGGCGACGGGGCCCGTGCGTCCCAGCGCACATGTTCGGCGAGGCGG
GGCCTGCGAGCGCGGCCACCGAGAATCGGACGGGGGTAGTCTCAAGCTGGCCGGCCTGCTCTGGTGCCTG
GCCTCGCGCCGCCGTGTATCGCCCCGCCCTGGGCGGCAAGGCTGGCCCGGTCGGCACCAGTTGCGTGAGC
GGAAAGATGGCCGCTTCCCGGCCCTGCTGCAGGGAGCTCAAAATGGAGGACGCGGCGCTCGGGAGAGCGG
GCGGGTGAGTCACCCACACAAAGGAAAAGGGCCTTTCCGTCCTCAGCCGTCGCTTCATGTGACTCCACGG
AGTACCGGGCGCCGTCCAGGCACCTCGATTAGTTCTCGAGCTTTTGGAGTACGTCGTCTTTAGGTTGGGG
GGAGGGGTTTTATGCGATGGAGTTTCCCCACACTGAGTGGGTGGAGACTGAAGTTAGGCCAGCTTGGCAC
TTGATGTAATTCTCCTTGGAATTTGCCCTTTTTGAGTTTGGATCTTGGTTCATTCTCAAGCCTCAGACAG
TGGTTCAAAGTTTTTTTCTTCCATTTCAGGTGTCGTGAGGCTAGCACCGCCACCATGCTGGAAATGCTAG
AATATAATCACTATCAGGTGCAGACCCACCTCGAAAACCCCACCAAGTACCACATACAGCAAGCCCAACG
GCAGCAGGTAAAGCAGTACCTTTCTACCACTTTAGCAAATAAACATGCCAACCAAGTCCTGAGCTTGCCA
TGTCCAAACCAGCCTGGCGATCATGTCATGCCACCGGTGCCGGGGAGCAGCGCACCCAACAGCCCCATGG
CTATGCTTACGCTTAACTCCAACTGTGAAAAAGAGGGATTTTATAAGTTTGAAGAGCAAAACAGGGCAGA
GAGCGAGTGCCCAGGCATGAACACACATTCACGAGCGTCCTGTATGCAGATGGATGATGTAATCGATGAC
ATCATTAGCCTAGAATCAAGTTATAATGAGGAAATCTTGGGCTTGATGGATCCTGCTTTGCAAATGGCAA
ATACGTTGCCTGTCTCGGGAAACTTGATTGATCTTTATGGAAACCAAGGTCTGCCCCCACCAGGCCTCAC
CATCAGCAACTCCTGTCCAGCCAACCTTCCCAACATAAAAAGGGAGCTCACAGCGTGTATTTTTCCCACA
GAGTCTGAAGCAAGAGCACTGGCCAAAGAGAGGCAGAAAAAGGACAATCACAACCTGATTGAACGAAGAA
GAAGATTTAACATAAATGACCGCATTAAAGAACTAGGTACTTTGATTCCCAAGTCAAATGATCCAGACAT
GCGCTGGAACAAGGGAACCATCTTAAAAGCATCCGTGGACTATATCCGAAAGTTGCAACGAGAACAGCAA
CGCGCAAAAGAACTTGAAAACCGACAGAAGAAACTGGAGCACGCCAACCGGCATTTGTTGCTCAGAATAC
AGGAACTTGAAATGCAGGCTCGAGCTCATGGACTTTCCCTTATTCCATCCACGGGTCTCTGCTCTCCAGA
TTTGGTGAATCGGATCATCAAGCAAGAACCCGTTCTTGAGAACTGCAGCCAAGACCTCCTTCAGCATCAT
GCAGACCTAACCTGTACAACAACTCTCGATCTCACGGATGGCACCATCACCTTCAACAACAACCTCGGAA
CTGGGACTGAGGCCAACCAAGCCTATAGTGTCCCCACAAAAATGGGATCCAAACTGGAAGACATCCTGAT
GGACGACACCCTTTCTCCCGTCGGTGTCACTGATCCACTCCTTTCCTCAGTGTCCCCCGGAGCTTCCAAA
ACAAGCAGCCGGAGGAGCAGTATGAGCATGGAAGAGACGGAGCACACTTGTTAGTAATGAACTAGTCCGT
AACTTGAAAGTATTTCGATTTCTTGGCTTTATATATCTTGTGGAAAGGACGACCCACCCGCATTTGTTAC
TCTCAGACGCGTTAAGTCGACAATCAACCTCTGGATTACAAAATTTGTGAAAGATTGACTGGTATTCTTA
ACTATGTTGCTCCTTTTACGCTATGTGGATACGCTGCTTTAATGCCTTTGTATCATGCTATTGCTTCCCG
TATGGCTTTCATTTTCTCCTCCTTGTATAAATCCTGGTTGCTGTCTCTTTATGAGGAGTTGTGGCCCGTT
GTCAGGCAACGTGGCGTGGTGTGCACTGTGTTTGCTGACGCAACCCCCACTGGTTGGGGCATTGCCACCA
CCTGTCAGCTCCTTTCCGGGACTTTCGCTTTCCCCCTCCCTATTGCCACGGCGGAACTCATCGCCGCCTG
CCTTGCCCGCTGCTGGACAGGGGCTCGGCTGTTGGGCACTGACAATTCCGTGGTGTTGTCGGGGAAATCA
TCGTCCTTTCCTTGGCTGCTCGCCTGTGTTGCCACCTGGATTCTGCGCGGGACGTCCTTCTGCTACGTCC
CTTCGGCCCTCAATCCAGCGGACCTTCCTTCCCGCGGCCTGCTGCCGGCTCTGCGGCCTCTTCCGCGTCT
TCGCCTTCGCCCTCAGACGAGTCGGATCTCCCTTTGGGCCGCCTCCCCGCGTCGACTTTAAGACCAATGA
CTTACAAGGCAGCTGTAGATCTTAGCCACTTTTTAAAAGAAAAGGGGGGACTGGAAGGGCTAATTCACTC
CCAACGAAGACAAGATCTGCTTTTTGCTTGTACTGGGTCTCTCTGGTTAGACCAGATCTGAGCCTGGGAG
CTCTCTGGCTAACTAGGGAACCCACTGCTTAAGCCTCAATAAAGCTTGCCTTGAGTGCTTCAAGTAGTGT
GTGCCCGTCTGTTGTGTGACTCTGGTAACTAGAGATCCCTCAGACCCTTTTAGTCAGTGTGGAAAATCTC
TAGCAGTACGTATAGTAGTTCATGTCATCTTATTATTCAGTATTTATAACTTGCAAAGAAATGAATATCA
GAGAGTGAGAGGAACTTGTTTATTGCAGCTTATAATGGTTACAAATAAAGCAATAGCATCACAAATTTCA
CAAATAAAGCATTTTTTTCACTGCATTCTAGTTGTGGTTTGTCCAAACTCATCAATGTATCTTATCATGT
CTGGCTCTAGCTATCCCGCCCCTAACTCCGCCCATCCCGCCCCTAACTCCGCCCAGTTCCGCCCATTCTC
CGCCCCATGGCTGACTAATTTTTTTTATTTATGCAGAGGCCGAGGCCGCCTCGGCCTCTGAGCTATTCCA
GAAGTAGTGAGGAGGCTTTTTTGGAGGCCTAGGGACGTACCCAATTCGCCCTATAGTGAGTCGTATTACG
CGCGCTCACTGGCCGTCGTTTTACAACGTCGTGACTGGGAAAACCCTGGCGTTACCCAACTTAATCGCCT
TGCAGCACATCCCCCTTTCGCCAGCTGGCGTAATAGCGAAGAGGCCCGCACCGATCGCCCTTCCCAACAG
TTGCGCAGCCTGAATGGCGAATGGG
[124 nt withheld, positions 6956-7079]
C
[91 nt withheld, positions 7081-7171]
A
[49 nt withheld, positions 7173-7221]
CCTTTGACGTTGGAGTCCACGTTCTTT
[37 nt withheld, positions 7249-7285]
ACCCTATCTCGGTCTATTCTTTTGATTTATAAGGGATTTTGCCGATTTCGGCCTATTGGTTAAAAAATGA
GCTGATTTAACAAAAATTTAACGCGAATTTTAACAAAATATTAACACTTACAATTTAGGTGGCACTTTTC
GGGGAAATGTGCGCGGAACCCCTATTTGTTTATTTTTCTAAATACATTCAAATATGTATCCGCTCATGAG
ACAATAACCCTGATAAATGCTTCAATAATATTGAAAAAGGAAGAGTATGAGTATTCAACATTTCCGTGTC
GCCCTTATTCCCTTTTTTGCGGCATTTTGCCTTCCTGTTTTTGCTCACCCAGAAACGCTGGTGAAAGTAA
AAGATGCTGAAGATCAGTTGGGTGCACGAGTGGGTTACATCGAACTGGATCTCAACAGCGGTAAGATCCT
TGAGAGTTTTCGCCCCGAAGAACGTTTTCCAATGATGAGCACTTTTAAAGTTCTGCTATGTGGCGCGGTA
TTATCCCGTATTGACGCCGGGCAAGAGCAACTCGGTCGCCGCATACACTATTCTCAGAATGACTTGGTTG
AGTACTCACCAGTCACAGAAAAGCATCTTACGGATGGCATGACAGTAAGAGAATTATGCAGTGCTGCCAT
AACCATGAGTGATAACACTGCGGCCAACTTACTTCTGACAACGATCGGAGGACCGAAGGAGCTAACCGCT
TTTTTGCACAACATGGGGGATCATGTAACTCGCCTTGATCGTTGGGAACCGGAGCTGAATGAAGCCATAC
CAAACGACGAGCGTGACACCACGATGCCTGTAGCAATGGCAACAACGTTGCGCAAACTATTAACTGGCGA
ACTACTTACTCTAGCTTCCCGGCAACAATTAATAGACTGGATGGAGGCGGATAAAGTTGCAGGACCACTT
CTGCGCTCGGCCCTTCCGGCTGGCTGGTTTATTGCTGATAAATCTGGAGCCGGTGAGCGTGGGTCTCGCG
GTATCATTGCAGCACTGGGGCCAGATGGTAAGCCCTCCCGTATCGTAGTTATCTACACGACGGGGAGTCA
GGCAACTATGGATGAACGAAATAGACAGATCGCTGAGATAGGTGCCTCACTGATTAAGCATTGGTAACTG
TCAGACCAAGTTTACTCATATATACTTTAGATTGATTTAAAACTTCATTTTTAATTTAAAAGGATCTAGG
TGAAGATCCTTTTTGATAATCTCATGACCAAAATCCCTTAACGTGAGTTTTCGTTCCACTGAGCGTCAGA
CCCCGTAGAAAAGATCAAAGGATCTTCTTGAGATCCTTTTTTTCTGCGCGTAATCTGCTGCTTGCAAACA
AAAAAACCACCGCTACCAGCGGTGGTTTGTTTGCCGGATCAAGAGCTACCAACTCTTTTTCCGAAGGTAA
CTGGCTTCAGCAGAGCGCAGATACCAAATACTGTTCTTCTAGTGTAGCCGTAGTTAGGCCACCACTTCAA
GAACTCTGTAGCACCGCCTACATACCTCGCTCTGCTAATCCTGTTACCAGTGGCTGCTGCCAGTGGCGAT
AAGTCGTGTCTTACCGGGTTGGACTCAAGACGATAGTTACCGGATAAGGCGCAGCGGTCGGGCTGAACGG
GGGGTTCGTGCACACAGCCCAGCTTGGAGCGAACGACCTACACCGAACTGAGATACCTACAGCGTGAGCT
ATGAGAAAGCGCCACGCTTCCCGAAGGGAGAAAGGCGGACAGGTATCCGGTAAGCGGCAGGGTCGGAACA
GGAGAGCGCACGAGGGAGCTTCCAGGGGGAAACGCCTGGTATCTTTATAGTCCTGTCGGGTTTCGCCACC
TCTGACTTGAGCGTCGATTTTTGTGATGCTCGTCAGGGGGGCGGAGCCTATGGAAAAACGCCAGCAACGC
GGCCTTTTTACGGTTCCTGGCCTTTTGCTGGCCTTTTGCTCACATGTTCTTTCCTGCGTTATCCCCTGAT
TCTGTGGATAACCGTATTACCGCCTTTGAGTGAGCTGATACCGCTCGCCGCAGCCGAACGACCGAGCGCA
GCGAGTCAGTGAGCGAGGAAGCGGAAGAGCGCCCAATACGCAAACCGCCTCTCCCCGCGCGTTGGCCGAT
TCATTAATGCAGCTGGCACGACAGGTTTCCCGACTGGAAAGCGGGCAGTGAGCGCAACGCAATTAATGTG
AGTTAGCTCACTCATTAGGCACCCCAGGCTTTACACTTTATGCTTCCGGCTCGTATGTTGTGTGGAATTG
TGAGCGGATAACAATTTCACACAGGAAACAGCTATGACCATGATTACGCCAAGCGCGCAATTAACCCTCA
CTAAAGGGAACAAAAGCTGGAGCTGCAAGC
Features (pLannotate 1.2.2; 31 found; start..end, strand, type, name):
      5..231     +  promoter       RSV promoter: Rous sarcoma virus enhancer/promoter
    232..412     +  LTR            5' LTR (truncated): truncated 5' long terminal repeat (LTR) from HIV-1
    459..584     +  misc_feature   HIV-1 Ψ: packaging signal of human immunodeficiency virus type 1
    568..931     +  CDS            HIV-1 gag (fragment): gag protein from human immunodeficiency virus 1; gag
   1077..1310    +  misc_feature   RRE: The Rev response element (RRE) of HIV-1 allows for Rev-dependent mRNA export from the nucleus to the cytoplasm.
   1687..1713    +  CDS            Rev (fragment): human immunodeficiency virus 1 (HIV-1) Rev protein; rev; enhances nuclear export of unspliced and incompletely spliced viral mRNAs
   1720..1743    +  promoter       SV40 promoter (fragment): SV40 early promoter
   1744..1815    +  promoter       SV40 promoter (fragment): SV40 enhancer and early promoter
   1839..1974    +  rep_origin     SV40 ori: SV40 origin of replication
   2020..2616    +  CDS            PuroR (fragment): puromycin N-acetyltransferase; pac from Streptomyces; confers resistance to puromycin
   2665..2782    +  misc_feature   cPPT/CTS: central polypurine tract and central termination sequence of HIV-1
   2847..2913    +  CDS            small t antigen (fragment): SV40 (simian virus 40) small t antigen
   2920..4098    +  promoter       EF-1α promoter: strong constitutive promoter for human elongation factor EF-1α
   4100..5371    +  CDS            MITF (fragment): MITF_HUMAN - Also known as BHLHE32. Experimental evidence at protein level: Swiss-Prot protein existence level 1. Transcription factor that regulates the expression of genes with essential roles in cell differentiation, proliferation and survival. Binds to M-boxes (5'-TCATGTG-3') and symmetrical DNA sequences (E-boxes) (5'-CACGTG-3') found in the promoters of target genes, such as BCL2 and tyrosinase (TYR). Plays an important role in melanocyte development by regulating the expression of tyrosinase (TYR) and tyrosinase-related protein 1 (TYRP1). Plays a critical role in the differentiation of
   5387..5440    +  promoter       U6 promoter (fragment): RNA polymerase III promoter for human U6 snRNA
   5482..6070    +  misc_feature   WPRE: woodchuck hepatitis virus posttranscriptional regulatory element
   6121..6140    +  misc_feature   cPPT/CTS (fragment): central polypurine tract and central termination sequence of HIV-1
   6142..6375    +  LTR            3' LTR (ΔU3): self-inactivating 3' long terminal repeat (LTR) from HIV-1
   6453..6574    +  polyA_signal   SV40 poly(A) signal: SV40 polyadenylation signal
   6614..6749    +  rep_origin     SV40 ori: SV40 origin of replication
   6770..6788    -  promoter       T7 promoter: promoter for bacteriophage T7 RNA polymerase
   6796..6951    +  CDS            lacZα (fragment): LacZα fragment of β-galactosidase; lacZ fragment
   6956..7384    +  rep_origin     f1 ori (sequence partly withheld): f1 bacteriophage origin of replication; arrow indicates direction of (+) strand synthesis
   7437..7541    +  promoter       AmpR promoter: bla
   7542..8402    +  CDS            AmpR: β-lactamase; bla; confers resistance to ampicillin, carbenicillin, and related antibiotics
   8573..9161    +  rep_origin     ori: high-copy-number ColE1/pMB1/pBR322/pUC origin of replication
   9344..9436    +  CDS            lacI (fragment): lac repressor; lacI; The lac repressor binds to the lac operator to inhibit transcription in E. coli. This inhibition can be relieved by adding lactose or isopropyl-β-D-thiogalactopyranoside (IPTG).
   9449..9470    +  protein_bind   CAP binding site: CAP binding activates transcription in the presence of cAMP. E. coli catabolite activator protein
   9485..9515    +  promoter       lac promoter: promoter for the E. coli lac operon
   9523..9539    +  protein_bind   lac operator: The lac repressor binds to the lac operator to inhibit transcription in E. coli. This inhibition can be relieved by adding lactose or isopropyl-β-D-thiogalactopyranoside (IPTG). lac repressor encoded by lacI
   9584..9602    +  promoter       T3 promoter: promoter for bacteriophage T3 RNA polymerase
