[The description below was written by a language model from this plasmid's Addgene catalogue record and pLannotate feature annotations shown in this document.]
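Description:
TFORF2346 is a lentiviral mammalian expression plasmid built on the pLX_TRC317 backbone and carrying the human transcription factor MITF as its open reading frame. It belongs to a barcoded transcription factor ORF collection in which each construct carries a unique 24-bp barcode, so that the overexpressed factor can be identified by sequencing in pooled screens. In bacteria it is maintained through a high-copy ColE1/pUC-type origin and ampicillin resistance (AmpR). An f1 origin and remnants of a lac/T3/T7 cloning region are also present in the backbone. The depositor notes that the plasmid can recombine, as is common for LTR-containing vectors.

The viral portion is a third-generation, self-inactivating design. An RSV promoter drives a truncated HIV-1 5' LTR, followed by the Ψ packaging signal with a partial gag sequence, the Rev response element, a cPPT/CTS and a ΔU3 3' LTR, with an SV40 polyadenylation signal downstream. Two expression units sit between the LTRs. An SV40 early promoter/origin region drives puromycin N-acetyltransferase for selection of transduced cells. Downstream of it, a strong constitutive EF-1α promoter drives the MITF coding sequence, which the depositor describes as synthesized and matched to a specific RefSeq/Ensembl transcript. A WPRE follows the ORF to enhance transcript stability and expression. The barcode is not annotated in the feature table. A short U6-like fragment lies between the ORF and the WPRE, but the record does not say what it is for.

MITF is a bHLH-type factor that binds M-box and E-box motifs and is important in melanocyte development. The construct is intended for stable MITF overexpression, alone or within pooled directed-differentiation screens.
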