Addgene plasmid #142043: TFORF2346
Purpose: Lentiviral vector for overexpressing transcription factor ORFs with unique 24-bp barcodes. Barcodes facilitate identification of transcription factors in pooled screens.
Depositing lab: Feng Zhang. Depositing organization: Broad Institute. Publication: A transcription factor atlas of directed differentiation. Joung J, Ma S, Tay T, Geiger-Schuller KR, Kirchgatterer PC, Verdine VK, Guo B, Arias-Garcia MA, Allen WE, Singh A, Kuksenko O, Abudayyeh OO, Gootenberg JS, Fu Z, Macrae RK, Buenrostro JD, Regev A, Zhang F. Cell. 2023 Jan 5;186(1):209-229.e26. doi: 10.1016/j.cell.2022.11.026. PubMed 36608654.
Backbone
  Vector backbone: pLX_TRC317
  Backbone manufacturer: Broad Institute Genetic Perturbation Platform
  Backbone size w/o insert (bp): 8264
  Vector type: Mammalian Expression, Lentiviral
  Selectable markers: Puromycin
Growth in bacteria
  Bacterial resistance: Ampicillin, 100 μg/mL
  Growth temperature: 37°C
  Growth strain: NEB Stable
  Copy number: High Copy
Gene/Insert
  Gene/Insert name: MITF
  Species: H. sapiens (human)
  Insert size (bp): 1361
  Entrez Gene: MITF (a.k.a. CMM8, COMMAD, MI, MITF-A, WS2, WS2A, bHLHe32)
  Promoter: EF1a
  Cloning method: Unknown
  Sequencing primers: 5′ GGGTGGAGACTGAAGTTAGGCCAG; 3′ CACATAGCGTAAAAGGAGCAACATAG
Terms and licenses: Academic/Nonprofit Terms; Industry Terms: Not Available to Industry
Depositor comments: NM_000248,ENST00000394351 . The transcription factor ORF portion of this plasmid was synthesized by Genewiz. Please test multiple small colonies in case of plasmid recombination. To make this collection available in a timely manner, a portion of this collection was not fully sequenced by Addgene. If an Addgene verified full plasmid sequence is not available, please contact us prior to placing an order to request the full sequence.
How to cite: TFORF2346 was a gift from Feng Zhang (Addgene plasmid # 142043 ; http://n2t.net/addgene:142043 ; RRID:Addgene_142043)
