>Addgene plasmid #142043 | TFORF2346 | depositor partial sequence | sequence record 278266 | Insert
ACCGCCACCATGCTGGAAATGCTAGAATATAATCACTATCAGGTGCAGACCCACCTCGAAAACCCCACCA
AGTACCACATACAGCAAGCCCAACGGCAGCAGGTAAAGCAGTACCTTTCTACCACTTTAGCAAATAAACA
TGCCAACCAAGTCCTGAGCTTGCCATGTCCAAACCAGCCTGGCGATCATGTCATGCCACCGGTGCCGGGG
AGCAGCGCACCCAACAGCCCCATGGCTATGCTTACGCTTAACTCCAACTGTGAAAAAGAGGGATTTTATA
AGTTTGAAGAGCAAAACAGGGCAGAGAGCGAGTGCCCAGGCATGAACACACATTCACGAGCGTCCTGTAT
GCAGATGGATGATGTAATCGATGACATCATTAGCCTAGAATCAAGTTATAATGAGGAAATCTTGGGCTTG
ATGGATCCTGCTTTGCAAATGGCAAATACGTTGCCTGTCTCGGGAAACTTGATTGATCTTTATGGAAACC
AAGGTCTGCCCCCACCAGGCCTCACCATCAGCAACTCCTGTCCAGCCAACCTTCCCAACATAAAAAGGGA
GCTCACAGCGTGTATTTTTCCCACAGAGTCTGAAGCAAGAGCACTGGCCAAAGAGAGGCAGAAAAAGGAC
AATCACAACCTGATTGAACGAAGAAGAAGATTTAACATAAATGACCGCATTAAAGAACTAGGTACTTTGA
TTCCCAAGTCAAATGATCCAGACATGCGCTGGAACAAGGGAACCATCTTAAAAGCATCCGTGGACTATAT
CCGAAAGTTGCAACGAGAACAGCAACGCGCAAAAGAACTTGAAAACCGACAGAAGAAACTGGAGCACGCC
AACCGGCATTTGTTGCTCAGAATACAGGAACTTGAAATGCAGGCTCGAGCTCATGGACTTTCCCTTATTC
CATCCACGGGTCTCTGCTCTCCAGATTTGGTGAATCGGATCATCAAGCAAGAACCCGTTCTTGAGAACTG
CAGCCAAGACCTCCTTCAGCATCATGCAGACCTAACCTGTACAACAACTCTCGATCTCACGGATGGCACC
ATCACCTTCAACAACAACCTCGGAACTGGGACTGAGGCCAACCAAGCCTATAGTGTCCCCACAAAAATGG
GATCCAAACTGGAAGACATCCTGATGGACGACACCCTTTCTCCCGTCGGTGTCACTGATCCACTCCTTTC
CTCAGTGTCCCCCGGAGCTTCCAAAACAAGCAGCCGGAGGAGCAGTATGAGCATGGAAGAGACGGAGCAC
ACTTGTTAGTAATGAACTAGTCCGTAACTTGAAAGTATTTCGATTTCTTGGCTTTATATATCTTGTGGAA
AGGACGACCCACCCGCATTTGTTACTCTCAG
