>Addgene plasmid #142043 | TFORF2346 | depositor partial sequence | sequence record 278267 | Barcode
CCCACCCGCATTTGTTACTCTCAG
